>Addgene plasmid #111146 | pPICZc-HsACTB*-thymosinB-8His | addgene full sequence | sequence record 214059 | Addgene NGS Result
AGATCTAACATCCAAAGACGAAAGGTTGAATGAAACCTTTTTGCCATCCGACATCCACAGGTCCATTCTC
ACACATAAGTGCCAAACGCAACAGGAGGGGATACACTAGCAGCAGACCGTTGCAAACGCAGGACCTCCAC
TCCTCTTCTCCTCAACACCCACTTTTGCCATCGAAAAACCAGCCCAGTTATTGGGCTTGATTGGAGCTCG
CTCATTCCAATTCCTTCTATTAGGCTACTAACACCATGACTTTATTAGCCTGTCTATCCTGGCCCCCCTG
GCGAGGTTCATGTTTGTTTATTTCCGAATGCAACAAGCTCCGCATTACACCCGAACATCACTCCAGATGA
GGGCTTTCTGAGTGTGGGGTCAAATAGTTTCATGTTCCCCAAATGGCCCAAAACTGACAGTTTAAACGCT
GTCTTGGAACCTAATATGACAAAAGCGTGATCTCATCCAAGATGAACTAAGTTTGGTTCGTTGAAATGCT
AACGGCCAGTTGGTCAAAAAGAAACTTCCAAAAGTCGGCATACCGTTTGTCTTGTTTGGTATTGATTGAC
GAATGCTCAAAAATAATCTCATTAATGCTTAGCGCAGTCTCTCTATCGCTTCTGAACCCCGGTGCACCTG
TGCCGAAACGCAAATGGGGAAACACCCGCTTTTTGGATGATTATGCATTGTCTCCACATTGTATGCTTCC
AAGATTCTGGTGGGAATACTGCTGATAGCCTAACGTTCATGATCAAAATTTAACTGTTCTAACCCCTACT
TGACAGCAATATATAAACAGAAGGAAGCTGCCCTGTCTTAAACCTTTTTTTTTATCATCATTATTAGCTT
ACTTTCATAATTGCGACTGGTTCCAATTGACAAGCTTTTGATTTTAACGACTTTTAACGACAACTTGAGA
AGATCAAAAAACAACTAATTATTCGAAACGAGGAATTCGCCACCATGGATGATGATATCGCCGCGCTCGT
CGTCGACAACGGCTCCGGCATGTGCAAGGCCGGCTTCGCGGGCGACGATGCCCCCCGGGCCGTCTTCCCC
TCCATCGTGGGGCGCCCCAGGCACCAGGGCGTGATGGTGGGCATGGGTCAGAAGGATTCCTATGTGGGCG
ACGAGGCCCAGAGCAAGAGAGGCATCCTCACCCTGAAGTACCCCATCGAGCACGGCATCGTCACCAACTG
GGACGACATGGAGAAAATCTGGCACCACACCTTCTACAATGAGCTGCGTGTGGCTCCCGAGGAGCACCCC
GTGCTGCTGACCGAGGCCCCCCTGAACCCCAAGGCCAACCGCGAGAAGATGACCCAGATCATGTTTGAGA
CCTTCAACACCCCAGCCATGTACGTTGCTATCCAGGCTGTGCTATCCCTGTACGCCTCTGGCCGTACCAC
TGGCATCGTGATGGACTCCGGTGACGGGGTCACCCACACTGTGCCCATCTACGAGGGGTATGCCCTCCCC
CATGCCATCCTGCGTCTGGACCTGGCTGGCCGGGACCTGACTGACTACCTCATGAAGATCCTCACCGAGC
GCGGCTACAGCTTCACCACCACGGCCGAGCGGGAAATCGTGCGTGACATTAAGGAGAAGCTGTGCTACGT
CGCCCTGGACTTCGAGCAAGAGATGGCCACGGCTGCTTCCAGCTCCTCCCTGGAGAAGAGCTACGAGCTG
CCTGACGGCCAGGTCATCACCATTGGCAATGAGCGGTTCCGCTGCCCTGAGGCACTCTTCCAGCCTTCCT
TCCTGGGCATGGAGTCCTGTGGCATCCACGAAACTACCTTCAACTCCATCATGAAGTGTGACGTGGACAT
CCGCAAAGACCTGTACGCCAACACAGTGCTGTCTGGCGGCACCACCATGTACCCTGGCATTGCCGACAGG
ATGCAGAAGGAGATCACTGCCCTGGCACCCAGCACAATGAAGATCAAGATCATTGCTCCTCCTGAGCGCA
AGTACTCCGTGTGGATCGGCGGCTCAATCCTGGCCTCGCTGTCCACCTTCCAGCAGATGTGGATCAGCAA
GCAGGAGTATGACGAGTCCGGCCCCTCCATCGTCCACCGCAAATGCTTCGCTAGCCGTGGCGGCAGCGGT
GGGAGCTCTGGCGGTAGCGCTTCCGATAAGCCAGATATGGCGGAAATCGAAAAGTTCGATAAATCTAAAC
TGAAGAAAACTGAGACTCAAGAAAAGAACCCGCTGCCGAGCAAGGAAACCATCGAGCAGGAGAAGCAGGC
GGGTGAATCCGGTACCGAAAATTTATATTTTCAAGGGCCCCACCACCACCACCACCACCACCACGAAGAA
TAACTTAAGTCAATTCGCCTTAGACATGACTGTTCCTCAGTTCAAGTTGGGCACTTACGAGAAGACCGGT
CTTGCTAGATTCTAATCAAGAGGATGTCAGAATGCCATTTGCCTGAGAGATGCAGGCTTCATTTTTGATA
CTTTTTTATTTGTAACCTATATAGTATAGGATTTTTTTTGTCATTTTGTTTCTTCTCGTACGAGCTTGCT
CCTGATCAGCCTATCTCGCAGCTGATGAATATCTTGTGGTAGGGGTTTGGGAAAATCATTCGAGTTTGAT
GTTTTTCTTGGTATTTCCCACTCCTCTTCAGAGTACAGAAGATTAAGTGAGACCTTCGTTTGTGCGGATC
CCCCACACACCATAGCTTCAAAATGTTTCTACTCCTTTTTTACTCTTCCAGATTTTCTCGGACTCCGCGC
ATCGCCGTACCACTTCAAAACACCCAAGCACAGCATACTAAATTTCCCCTCTTTCTTCCTCTAGGGTGTC
GTTAATTACCCGTACTAAAGGTTTGGAAAAGAAAAAAGAGACCGCCTCGTTTCTTTTTCTTCGTCGAAAA
AGGCAATAAAAATTTTTATCACGTTTCTTTTTCTTGAAAATTTTTTTTTTTGATTTTTTTCTCTTTCGAT
GACCTCCCATTGATATTTAAGTTAATAAACGGTCTTCAATTTCTCAAGTTTCAGTTTCATTTTTCTTGTT
CTATTACAACTTTTTTTACTTCTTGCTCATTAGAAAGAAAGCATAGCAATCTAATCTAAGGGCGGTGTTG
ACAATTAATCATCGGCATAGTATATCGGCATAGTATAATACGACAAGGTGAGGAACTAAACCATGGCCAA
GTTGACCAGTGCCGTTCCGGTGCTCACCGCGCGCGACGTCGCCGGAGCGGTCGAGTTCTGGACCGACCGG
CTCGGGTTCTCCCGGGACTTCGTGGAGGACGACTTCGCCGGTGTGGTCCGGGACGACGTGACCCTGTTCA
TCAGCGCGGTCCAGGACCAGGTGGTGCCGGACAACACCCTGGCCTGGGTGTGGGTGCGCGGCCTGGACGA
GCTGTACGCCGAGTGGTCGGAGGTCGTGTCCACGAACTTCCGGGACGCCTCCGGGCCGGCCATGACCGAG
ATCGGCGAGCAGCCGTGGGGGCGGGAGTTCGCCCTGCGCGACCCGGCCGGCAACTGCGTGCACTTCGTGG
CCGAGGAGCAGGACTGACACGTCCGACGCGGCCCGACGGGTCCGAGGCCTCGGAGATCCGTCCCCCTTTT
CCTTTGTCGATATCATGTAATTAGTTATGTCACGCTTACATTCACGCCCTCCCCCCACATCCGCTCTAAC
CGAAAAGGAAGGAGTTAGACAACCTGAAGTCTAGGTCCCTATTTATTTTTTTATAGTTATGTTAGTATTA
AGAACGTTATTTATATTTCAAATTTTTCTTTTTTTTCTGTACAGACGCGTGTACGCATGTAACATTATAC
TGAAAACCTTGCTTGAGAAGGTTTTGGGACGCTCGAAGGCTTTAATTTGCAAGCTGGAGACCAACATGTG
AGCAAAAGGCCAGCAAAAGGCCAGGAACCGTAAAAAGGCCGCGTTGCTGGCGTTTTTCCATAGGCTCCGC
CCCCCTGACGAGCATCACAAAAATCGACGCTCAAGTCAGAGGTGGCGAAACCCGACAGGACTATAAAGAT
ACCAGGCGTTTCCCCCTGGAAGCTCCCTCGTGCGCTCTCCTGTTCCGACCCTGCCGCTTACCGGATACCT
GTCCGCCTTTCTCCCTTCGGGAAGCGTGGCGCTTTCTCATAGCTCACGCTGTAGGTATCTCAGTTCGGTG
TAGGTCGTTCGCTCCAAGCTGGGCTGTGTGCACGAACCCCCCGTTCAGCCCGACCGCTGCGCCTTATCCG
GTAACTATCGTCTTGAGTCCAACCCGGTAAGACACGACTTATCGCCACTGGCAGCAGCCACTGGTAACAG
GATTAGCAGAGCGAGGTATGTAGGCGGTGCTACAGAGTTCTTGAAGTGGTGGCCTAACTACGGCTACACT
AGAAGAACAGTATTTGGTATCTGCGCTCTGCTGAAGCCAGTTACCTTCGGAAAAAGAGTTGGTAGCTCTT
GATCCGGCAAACAAACCACCGCTGGTAGCGGTGGTTTTTTTGTTTGCAAGCAGCAGATTACGCGCAGAAA
AAAAGGATCTCAAGAAGATCCTTTGATCTTTTCTACGGGGTCTGACGCTCAGTGGAACGAAAACTCACGT
TAAGGGATTTTGGTCATGAGATC
Features (pLannotate 1.2.2; 11 found; start..end, strand, type, name):
      2..940     +  promoter       AOX1 promoter: Pichia pastoris AOX1; inducible promoter, regulated by methanol
    955..2079    +  CDS            ACTB: ACTB_BOVIN - Experimental evidence at protein level: Swiss-Prot protein existence level 1. Actin is a highly conserved protein that polymerizes to produce filaments that form cross-linked networks in the cytoplasm of cells. Actin exists in both monomeric (G-actin) and polymeric (F-actin) forms, both forms playing key functions, such as cell motility and contraction. In addition to their role in the cytoplasmic cytoskeleton, G- and F-actin also localize in the nucleus, and regulate gene transcription and motility and repair of damaged DNA. From Bos taurus (Bovine).
   2122..2250    +  CDS            TMSB4: TYB4_BOVIN - Also known as THYB4. Experimental evidence at protein level: Swiss-Prot protein existence level 1. Seraspenide inhibits the entry of hematopoietic pluripotent stem cells into the S-phase. From Bos taurus (Bovine).
   2280..2304    +  CDS            9xHis (fragment): 9xHis affinity tag
   2327..2392    +  CDS            AOX1 (fragment): ALOX1_KOMPC - Experimental evidence at protein level: Swiss-Prot protein existence level 1. Major isoform of alcohol oxidase, which catalyzes the oxidation of methanol to formaldehyde and hydrogen peroxide, the first step in the methanol utilization pathway of methylotrophic yeasts. From Komagataella phaffii (strain ATCC 76273 / CBS 7435 / CECT 11047 / NRRL Y-11430 / Wegner 21-1) (Yeast) (Pichia pastoris).
   2396..2642    +  terminator     AOX1 terminator: Pichia pastoris AOX1; transcription terminator for AOX1
   2663..3070    +  promoter       TEF1 promoter: S. cerevisiae TEF1; promoter for EF-1α
   3077..3124    +  promoter       EM7 promoter: synthetic bacterial promoter&nbsp
   3143..3517    +  CDS            BleoR: antibiotic-binding protein; Sh ble from Streptoalloteichus hindustanus; confers resistance to bleomycin, phleomycin, and Zeocin™
   3583..3830    +  terminator     CYC1 terminator: S. cerevisiae CYC1; transcription terminator for CYC1
   3905..4493    -  rep_origin     ori: high-copy-number ColE1/pMB1/pBR322/pUC origin of replication
