[The description below was written by a language model from this plasmid's Addgene catalogue record and pLannotate feature annotations shown in this document.]
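Description:
pPICZc-HsACTB*-thymosinB-8His is a Pichia pastoris integrative expression plasmid built on the Invitrogen pPICZc backbone, about 4.6 kb in the sequenced record. It replicates in E. coli from a high-copy ColE1/pUC-type origin and has no yeast replication origin, consistent with its listing as an integration vector. A single Sh ble (BleoR) gene provides Zeocin selection in both hosts. It sits behind tandem promoters, the yeast TEF1 promoter and the synthetic bacterial EM7 promoter, and is followed by the CYC1 terminator.

The payload is the 1125 bp human non-muscle beta-actin (ACTB) coding sequence, cloned between EcoRI and NheI sites that both remain intact. It is driven by the methanol-inducible AOX1 promoter and terminated by the AOX1 terminator. Downstream of actin, on the same strand, lie a thymosin beta-4 coding sequence and a polyhistidine tag, which together form the C-terminal fusion described in the catalogue. The name gives eight histidines, and the annotation tool reports this region as a partial 9xHis match. The automated annotation assigns the actin and thymosin features to bovine reference proteins, which reflects the high conservation of these proteins. The catalogue lists the insert as human. The record does not explain the asterisk in the construct name.

The stated purpose is expression of human beta-actin fused to thymosin beta and a His tag, and the associated publication concerns rapid production of pure recombinant actin isoforms in Pichia. Thymosin beta is generally known as an actin monomer-binding peptide, so fusing it to actin would be expected to keep the recombinant protein from polymerising, while the His tag allows affinity purification. The record does not say how the fusion partner is removed.
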