Addgene plasmid #111146: pPICZc-HsACTB*-thymosinB-8His
Purpose: Expresses human beta-actin fused with thymosin beta and a His tag.
Depositing lab: Mohan Balasubramanian. Depositing organization: University of Warwick. Publication: Rapid production of pure recombinant actin isoforms in Pichia pastoris. Hatano T, Alioto S, Roscioli E, Palani S, Clarke ST, Kamnev A, Hernandez-Fernaud JR, Sivashanmugam L, Chapa-Y-Lazo B, Jones AME, Robinson RC, Sampath K, Mishima M, McAinsh AD, Goode BL, Balasubramanian MK. J Cell Sci. 2018 Mar 13. pii: jcs.213827. doi: 10.1242/jcs.213827. PubMed 29535210.
Backbone
  Vector backbone: pPICZc
  Backbone manufacturer: Invitrogen
  Vector type: Yeast Expression ; Pichia pastoris integration
  Selectable markers: Zeocin
Growth in bacteria
  Bacterial resistance: Bleocin (Zeocin), 50 μg/mL
  Growth temperature: 37°C
  Growth strain: DH5alpha
  Growth instructions: Use LB low salt
  Copy number: High Copy
Gene/Insert
  Gene/Insert name: ACTB (alt name: Non-muscle beta-actin)
  Species: H. sapiens (human)
  Insert size (bp): 1125
  Entrez Gene: ACTB (a.k.a. BKRNS, BNS, BRWS1, CSMH, DDS1, PS1TP5BP1, THC8)
  Promoter: AOX1
  Tag / fusion protein: Thymosin beta and a His-tag (C terminal on backbone)
  Cloning method: Restriction Enzyme; 5′ cloning site EcoRI (not destroyed); 3′ cloning site NheI (not destroyed)
  Sequencing primers: 5′ GACTGGTTCCAATTGACAAGC; 3′ GCAAATGGCATTCTGACATCC
Resource information
  A portion of this plasmid was derived from a plasmid made by: Prof. Robert C. Robinson
Terms and licenses: Academic/Nonprofit Terms; Industry Terms: Not Available to Industry
How to cite: pPICZc-HsACTB*-thymosinB-8His was a gift from Mohan Balasubramanian (Addgene plasmid # 111146 ; http://n2t.net/addgene:111146 ; RRID:Addgene_111146)
