>Addgene plasmid #111146 | pPICZc-HsACTB*-thymosinB-8His | depositor partial sequence | sequence record 209021 | pPICZc-HsACTB*-thymosinB-8His sequence 1378 bps
AAACGAGGAATTCGCCACCATGGATGATGATATCGCCGCGCTCGTCGTCGACAACGGCTCCGGCATGTGC
AAGGCCGGCTTCGCGGGCGACGATGCCCCCCGGGCCGTCTTCCCCTCCATCGTGGGGCGCCCCAGGCACC
AGGGCGTGATGGTGGGCATGGGTCAGAAGGATTCCTATGTGGGCGACGAGGCCCAGAGCAAGAGAGGCAT
CCTCACCCTGAAGTACCCCATCGAGCACGGCATCGTCACCAACTGGGACGACATGGAGAAAATCTGGCAC
CACACCTTCTACAATGAGCTGCGTGTGGCTCCCGAGGAGCACCCCGTGCTGCTGACCGAGGCCCCCCTGA
ACCCCAAGGCCAACCGCGAGAAGATGACCCAGATCATGTTTGAGACCTTCAACACCCCAGCCATGTACGT
TGCTATCCAGGCTGTGCTATCCCTGTACGCCTCTGGCCGTACCACTGGCATCGTGATGGACTCCGGTGAC
GGGGTCACCCACACTGTGCCCATCTACGAGGGGTATGCCCTCCCCCATGCCATCCTGCGTCTGGACCTGG
CTGGCCGGGACCTGACTGACTACCTCATGAAGATCCTCACCGAGCGCGGCTACAGCTTCACCACCACGGC
CGAGCGGGAAATCGTGCGTGACATTAAGGAGAAGCTGTGCTACGTCGCCCTGGACTTCGAGCAAGAGATG
GCCACGGCTGCTTCCAGCTCCTCCCTGGAGAAGAGCTACGAGCTGCCTGACGGCCAGGTCATCACCATTG
GCAATGAGCGGTTCCGCTGCCCTGAGGCACTCTTCCAGCCTTCCTTCCTGGGCATGGAGTCCTGTGGCAT
CCACGAAACTACCTTCAACTCCATCATGAAGTGTGACGTGGACATCCGCAAAGACCTGTACGCCAACACA
GTGCTGTCTGGCGGCACCACCATGTACCCTGGCATTGCCGACAGGATGCAGAAGGAGATCACTGCCCTGG
CACCCAGCACAATGAAGATCAAGATCATTGCTCCTCCTGAGCGCAAGTACTCCGTGTGGATCGGCGGCTC
CATCCTGGCCTCGCTGTCCACCTTCCAGCAGATGTGGATCAGCAAGCAGGAGTATGACGAGTCCGGCCCC
TCCATCGTCCACCGCAAATGCTTCGCTAGCCGTGGCGGCAGCGGTGGGAGCTCTGGCGGTAGCGCTTCCG
ATAAGCCAGATATGGCGGAAATCGAAAAGTTCGATAAATCTAAACTGAAGAAAACTGAGACTCAAGAAAA
GAACCCGCTGCCGAGCAAGGAAACCATCGAGCAGGAGAAGCAGGCGGGTGAATCCGGTACCGAAAATTTA
TATTTTCAAGGGCCCCACCACCACCACCACCACCACCACGAAGAATAA
